Addgene plasmid #234668: pcDNA3.1-Flag-Sintbad
Purpose: expresses SINTBAD (TBKBP1) in mammalian cells
Depositing lab: Lienhard Schmitz. Publication: ULK1/2 Restricts the Formation of Inducible SINT-Speckles, Membraneless Organelles Controlling the Threshold of TBK1 Activation. Saul VV, Seibert M, Kruger M, Jeratsch S, Kracht M, Schmitz ML. iScience. 2019 Sep 27;19:527-544. doi: 10.1016/j.isci.2019.08.001. Epub 2019 Aug 6. PubMed 31442668.
Backbone
  Vector backbone: pcDNA3.1
  Backbone manufacturer: Invitrogen
  Backbone size w/o insert (bp): 5428
  Total vector size (bp): 7254
  Vector type: Mammalian Expression
  Selectable markers: Neomycin (select with G418)
Growth in bacteria
  Bacterial resistance: Ampicillin, 100 μg/mL
  Growth temperature: 37°C
  Growth strain: DH5alpha
  Copy number: High Copy
Gene/Insert
  Gene/Insert name: SINTBAD (alt name: TBKBP1)
  Species: H. sapiens (human)
  GenBank ID: NM_014726.2
  Entrez Gene: TBKBP1 (a.k.a. ProSAPiP2, SINTBAD)
  Promoter: CMV
  Tag / fusion protein: Flag (N terminal on backbone)
  Cloning method: Restriction Enzyme; 5′ cloning site HindIII (unknown if destroyed); 3′ cloning site XbaI (unknown if destroyed)
  Sequencing primers: 5′ T7; 3′ bGH poly(A) signal reverse
Resource information
  A portion of this plasmid was derived from a plasmid made by: synthesized by the company Biocat
Terms and licenses: Academic/Nonprofit Terms; Industry Terms: Not Available to Industry
How to cite: pcDNA3.1-Flag-Sintbad was a gift from Lienhard Schmitz (Addgene plasmid # 234668 ; http://n2t.net/addgene:234668 ; RRID:Addgene_234668)
