[The description below was written by a language model from this plasmid's Addgene catalogue record and pLannotate feature annotations shown in this document.]
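Description:
pcDNA3.1-Flag-Sintbad is a mammalian expression plasmid built on the Invitrogen pcDNA3.1 backbone, about 7.25 kb in total, that drives expression of human SINTBAD (TBKBP1), an adaptor protein that binds the kinase TBK1. It is propagated in E. coli through a high-copy ColE1/pUC-type origin with ampicillin selection from the β-lactamase gene and its own promoter. An f1 origin is also present, which in principle permits production of single-stranded DNA.

The payload is the TBKBP1 coding sequence, placed between the HindIII and XbaI sites downstream of the human cytomegalovirus immediate early enhancer and promoter and followed by the bovine growth hormone polyadenylation signal, giving strong constitutive transcription in transfected mammalian cells. The catalogue entry records an N-terminal Flag epitope supplied by the backbone, which would allow detection or immunoprecipitation with anti-Flag antibodies. The automated feature table does not annotate the tag separately, although there is unannotated sequence between the T7 promoter and the start of the TBKBP1 open reading frame where it could lie. The T7 promoter upstream of the insert can serve for in vitro transcription and as a sequencing primer site. A second cassette, consisting of the SV40 enhancer/early promoter, the neomycin phosphotransferase gene and the SV40 polyadenylation signal, confers G418 resistance for selecting stable cell lines. Short annotated fragments such as the HIV-1 LTR, ble, lacI and bom hits are partial matches typical of this backbone rather than functional elements.

The record states that part of the plasmid derives from commercially synthesized DNA. The associated work concerns SINTBAD-containing membraneless speckles and the control of TBK1 activation, consistent with use of the construct for overexpressing tagged SINTBAD in cultured cells.
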