Features (pLannotate 1.2.2; 20 found; start..end, strand, type, name):
     28..80      -  misc_feature   bom (fragment): basis of mobility region from pBR322
    235..614     +  enhancer       CMV enhancer: human cytomegalovirus immediate early enhancer
    615..818     +  promoter       CMV promoter: human cytomegalovirus (CMV) immediate early promoter
    814..847     +  LTR            5' LTR (truncated) (fragment): truncated 5' long terminal repeat (LTR) from HIV-1
    863..881     +  promoter       T7 promoter: promoter for bacteriophage T7 RNA polymerase
    962..2806    +  CDS            TBKBP1: TBKB1_HUMAN - Also known as KIAA0775 From Homo sapiens (Human).
   2853..3077    +  polyA_signal   bGH poly(A) signal: bovine growth hormone polyadenylation signal
   3081..3102    +  promoter       SV40 promoter (fragment): SV40 enhancer and early promoter
   3123..3551    +  rep_origin     f1 ori (sequence partly withheld): f1 bacteriophage origin of replication; arrow indicates direction of (+) strand synthesis
   3565..3894    +  promoter       SV40 promoter: SV40 enhancer and early promoter
   3961..4752    +  CDS            neo: KKA2_KLEPN - Also known as kan, nptII. Experimental evidence at protein level: Swiss-Prot protein existence level 1. Resistance to kanamycin, neomycin, paromomycin, ribostamycin, butirosin and gentamicin B. From Klebsiella pneumoniae.
   4776..4934    +  CDS            ble (fragment): BLE_KLEPN - Experimental evidence at protein level: Swiss-Prot protein existence level 1. Binding protein with a strong affinity to the bleomycin family of antibiotics. Binds to CL990; an antimitotic-antibiotic compound. From Klebsiella pneumoniae.
   4929..5050    +  polyA_signal   SV40 poly(A) signal: SV40 polyadenylation signal
   5123..5139    -  protein_bind   lac operator: The lac repressor binds to the lac operator to inhibit transcription in E. coli. This inhibition can be relieved by adding lactose or isopropyl-β-D-thiogalactopyranoside (IPTG). lac repressor encoded by lacI
   5147..5177    -  promoter       lac promoter: promoter for the E. coli lac operon
   5192..5213    -  protein_bind   CAP binding site: CAP binding activates transcription in the presence of cAMP. E. coli catabolite activator protein
   5226..5318    -  CDS            lacI (fragment): lac repressor; lacI; The lac repressor binds to the lac operator to inhibit transcription in E. coli. This inhibition can be relieved by adding lactose or isopropyl-β-D-thiogalactopyranoside (IPTG).
   5501..6089    -  rep_origin     ori: high-copy-number ColE1/pMB1/pBR322/pUC origin of replication
   6260..7120    -  CDS            AmpR: β-lactamase; bla; confers resistance to ampicillin, carbenicillin, and related antibiotics
   7121..7225    -  promoter       AmpR promoter: bla
>Addgene plasmid #234668 | pcDNA3.1-Flag-Sintbad | addgene full sequence | sequence record 469840 | Addgene NGS Result
GACGGATCGGGAGATCTCCCGATCCCCTATGGTGCACTCTCAGTACAATCTGCTCTGATGCCGCATAGTT
AAGCCAGTATCTGCTCCCTGCTTGTGTGTTGGAGGTCGCTGAGTAGTGCGCGAGCAAAATTTAAGCTACA
ACAAGGCAAGGCTTGACCGACAATTGCATGAAGAATCTGCTTAGGGTTAGGCGTTTTGCGCTGCTTCGCG
ATGTACGGGCCAGATATACGCGTTGACATTGATTATTGACTAGTTATTAATAGTAATCAATTACGGGGTC
ATTAGTTCATAGCCCATATATGGAGTTCCGCGTTACATAACTTACGGTAAATGGCCCGCCTGGCTGACCG
CCCAACGACCCCCGCCCATTGACGTCAATAATGACGTATGTTCCCATAGTAACGCCAATAGGGACTTTCC
ATTGACGTCAATGGGTGGAGTATTTACGGTAAACTGCCCACTTGGCAGTACATCAAGTGTATCATATGCC
AAGTACGCCCCCTATTGACGTCAATGACGGTAAATGGCCCGCCTGGCATTATGCCCAGTACATGACCTTA
TGGGACTTTCCTACTTGGCAGTACATCTACGTATTAGTCATCGCTATTACCATGGTGATGCGGTTTTGGC
AGTACATCAATGGGCGTGGATAGCGGTTTGACTCACGGGGATTTCCAAGTCTCCACCCCATTGACGTCAA
TGGGAGTTTGTTTTGGCACCAAAATCAACGGGACTTTCCAAAATGTCGTAACAACTCCGCCCCATTGACG
CAAATGGGCGGTAGGCGTGTACGGTGGGAGGTCTATATAAGCAGAGCTCTCTGGCTAACTAGAGAACCCA
CTGCTTACTGGCTTATCGAAATTAATACGACTCACTATAGGGAGACCCAAGCTGGCTAGCGTTTAAACTT
AAGCTTACCATGGATTACAAGGACGATGACGATAAGGTACCTAAGGATCCTATGGAGTCCATGTTCGAGG
ACGACATCAGCATCCTGACGCAGGAGGCCCTGGGGCCTAGTGAGGTGTGGCTGGACAGTCCCGGAGACCC
CTCGCTTGGGGGCGACATGTGCTCCGCCTCCCACTTTGCCCTCATCACTGCTTACGGAGACATCAAGGAA
CGGCTGGGGGGCCTGGAGAGGGAGAACGCCACCCTCCGACGCCGCCTCAAAGTCTACGAGATCAAGTACC
CACTGATCAGTGACTTTGGAGAGGAGCATGGCTTTTCTCTGTATGAAATCAAGGATGGCTCCCTGCTGGA
GGTGGAGAAGGTCAGCCTGCAGCAACGGCTCAACCAGTTCCAGCATGAGTTACAGAAGAACAAGGAGCAG
GAAGAACAGCTTGGAGAGATGATCCAGGCCTACGAGAAACTCTGCGTGGAGAAGAGTGACTTGGAGACAG
AGCTGAGGGAGATGAGGGCCCTGGTGGAGACGCACCTGCGTCAGATCTGTGGTTTGGAGCAGCAGCTGCG
GCAACAGCAAGGCCTCCAGGATGCAGCCTTCTCCAACCTGAGCCCACCGCCAGCCCCCGCCCCTCCCTGC
ACTGATTTAGACCTGCACTACCTGGCACTGAGAGGGGGATCTGGCTTGAGTCATGCAGGCTGGCCGGGCT
CCACACCCAGTGTGAGTGACCTGGAGCGGCGGCGGCTAGAAGAGGCTTTGGAGGCCGCGCAGGGAGAGGC
CCGGGGGGCTCAGCTCCGGGAGGAGCAGCTCCAGGCCGAGTGCGAGCGGCTGCAGGGGGAGCTGAAGCAG
CTGCAGGAGACCCGGGCCCAGGATCTGGCCTCCAACCAGTCGGAGCGAGACATGGCGTGGGTGAAAAGAG
TTGGGGATGATCAGGTGAATTTGGCGCTGGCCTACACCGAGCTGACGGAGGAGCTGGGCCGGCTTCGGGA
GTTGAGTTCCCTACAGGGGAGAATCTTGAGGACTCTGTTGCAGGAACAGGCCCGGAGTGGCGGCCAGAGG
CACTCGCCGCTGTCACAACGCCACTCCCCGGCCCCCCAGTGCCCCTCCCCCTCCCCGCCTGCCCGAGCGG
CTCCCCCGTGCCCCCCGTGCCAGTCCCCCGTCCCCCAGCGCCGCTCTCCCGTGCCCCCGTGCCCCTCGCC
GCAGCAGCGCCGCTCTCCGGCCTCACCCTCCTGCCCGTCGCCCGTCCCGCAGCGCCGCTCGCCGGTGCCG
CCGTCGTGCCAGTCCCCCAGCCCGCAGCGCCGTTCCCCGGTGCCCCCCAGCTGCCCGGCCCCGCAGCCCC
GGCCACCGCCGCCGCCCCCGCCGGGCGAGAGGACGCTGGCCGAGCGCGCCTACGCCAAGCCGCCCAGCCA
CCACGTGAAGGCCGGCTTCCAGGGCCGCCGCAGCTACTCTGAGCTGGCGGAGGGCGCGGCCTACGCGGGC
GCCTCCCCGCCCTGGCTGCAGGCCGAAGCGGCCACTCTCCCCAAGCCCCGGGCCTACGGCAGCGAGCTCT
ACGGCCCTGGCAGGCCCCTCAGCCCGCGGCGCGCCTTCGAGGGCATCCGGCTGCGCTTCGAGAAGCAGCC
GTCGGAGGAGGACGAGTGGGCTGTGCCCACCAGCCCGCCCAGCCCGGAGGTGGGCACCATCCGCTGCGCC
TCCTTCTGCGCGGGCTTCCCCATCCCCGAGTCGCCCGCCGCCACCGCCTACGCCCACGCCGAGCACGCGC
AGTCCTGGCCGTCCATCAACTTGCTGATGGAGACGGTGGGCTCCGACATCCGCAGCTGCCCCCTCTGCCA
GCTGGGTTTCCCTGTCGGGTACCCGGATGATGCCCTCATCAAACACATTGACTCCCACCTGGAGAACAGC
AAGATCTAGCTCGAGTCTAGAGGGCCCGTTTAAACCCGCTGATCAGCCTCGACTGTGCCTTCTAGTTGCC
AGCCATCTGTTGTTTGCCCCTCCCCCGTGCCTTCCTTGACCCTGGAAGGTGCCACTCCCACTGTCCTTTC
CTAATAAAATGAGGAAATTGCATCGCATTGTCTGAGTAGGTGTCATTCTATTCTGGGGGGTGGGGTGGGG
CAGGACAGCAAGGGGGAGGATTGGGAAGACAATAGCAGGCATGCTGGGGATGCGGTGGGCTCTATGGCTT
CTGAGGCGGAAAGAACCAGCTGGGGCTCTAGGGGGTATCCCC
[124 nt withheld, positions 3123-3246]
C
[91 nt withheld, positions 3248-3338]
A
[49 nt withheld, positions 3340-3388]
CCTTTGACGTTGGAGTCCACGTTCTTT
[37 nt withheld, positions 3416-3452]
ACCCTATCTCGGTCTATTCTTTTGATTTATAAGGGATTTTGCCGATTTCGGCCTATTGGTTAAAAAATGA
GCTGATTTAACAAAAATTTAACGCGAATTAATTCTGTGGAATGTGTGTCAGTTAGGGTGTGGAAAGTCCC
CAGGCTCCCCAGCAGGCAGAAGTATGCAAAGCATGCATCTCAATTAGTCAGCAACCAGGTGTGGAAAGTC
CCCAGGCTCCCCAGCAGGCAGAAGTATGCAAAGCATGCATCTCAATTAGTCAGCAACCATAGTCCCGCCC
CTAACTCCGCCCATCCCGCCCCTAACTCCGCCCAGTTCCGCCCATTCTCCGCCCCATGGCTGACTAATTT
TTTTTATTTATGCAGAGGCCGAGGCCGCCTCTGCCTCTGAGCTATTCCAGAAGTAGTGAGGAGGCTTTTT
TGGAGGCCTAGGCTTTTGCAAAAAGCTCCCGGGAGCTTGTATATCCATTTTCGGATCTGATCAAGAGACA
GGATGAGGATCGTTTCGCATGATTGAACAAGATGGATTGCACGCAGGTTCTCCGGCCGCTTGGGTGGAGA
GGCTATTCGGCTATGACTGGGCACAACAGACAATCGGCTGCTCTGATGCCGCCGTGTTCCGGCTGTCAGC
GCAGGGGCGCCCGGTTCTTTTTGTCAAGACCGACCTGTCCGGTGCCCTGAATGAACTGCAGGACGAGGCA
GCGCGGCTATCGTGGCTGGCCACGACGGGCGTTCCTTGCGCAGCTGTGCTCGACGTTGTCACTGAAGCGG
GAAGGGACTGGCTGCTATTGGGCGAAGTGCCGGGGCAGGATCTCCTGTCATCTCACCTTGCTCCTGCCGA
GAAAGTATCCATCATGGCTGATGCAATGCGGCGGCTGCATACGCTTGATCCGGCTACCTGCCCATTCGAC
CACCAAGCGAAACATCGCATCGAGCGAGCACGTACTCGGATGGAAGCCGGTCTTGTCGATCAGGATGATC
TGGACGAAGAGCATCAGGGGCTCGCGCCAGCCGAACTGTTCGCCAGGCTCAAGGCGCGCATGCCCGACGG
CGAGGATCTCGTCGTGACCCATGGCGATGCCTGCTTGCCGAATATCATGGTGGAAAATGGCCGCTTTTCT
GGATTCATCGACTGTGGCCGGCTGGGTGTGGCGGACCGCTATCAGGACATAGCGTTGGCTACCCGTGATA
TTGCTGAAGAGCTTGGCGGCGAATGGGCTGACCGCTTCCTCGTGCTTTACGGTATCGCCGCTCCCGATTC
GCAGCGCATCGCCTTCTATCGCCTTCTTGACGAGTTCTTCTGAGCGGGACTCTGGGGTTCGAAATGACCG
ACCAAGCGACGCCCAACCTGCCATCACGAGATTTCGATTCCACCGCCGCCTTCTATGAAAGGTTGGGCTT
CGGAATCGTTTTCCGGGACGCCGGCTGGATGATCCTCCAGCGCGGGGATCTCATGCTGGAGTTCTTCGCC
CACCCCAACTTGTTTATTGCAGCTTATAATGGTTACAAATAAAGCAATAGCATCACAAATTTCACAAATA
AAGCATTTTTTTCACTGCATTCTAGTTGTGGTTTGTCCAAACTCATCAATGTATCTTATCATGTCTGTAT
ACCGTCGACCTCTAGCTAGAGCTTGGCGTAATCATGGTCATAGCTGTTTCCTGTGTGAAATTGTTATCCG
CTCACAATTCCACACAACATACGAGCCGGAAGCATAAAGTGTAAAGCCTGGGGTGCCTAATGAGTGAGCT
AACTCACATTAATTGCGTTGCGCTCACTGCCCGCTTTCCAGTCGGGAAACCTGTCGTGCCAGCTGCATTA
ATGAATCGGCCAACGCGCGGGGAGAGGCGGTTTGCGTATTGGGCGCTCTTCCGCTTCCTCGCTCACTGAC
TCGCTGCGCTCGGTCGTTCGGCTGCGGCGAGCGGTATCAGCTCACTCAAAGGCGGTAATACGGTTATCCA
CAGAATCAGGGGATAACGCAGGAAAGAACATGTGAGCAAAAGGCCAGCAAAAGGCCAGGAACCGTAAAAA
GGCCGCGTTGCTGGCGTTTTTCCATAGGCTCCGCCCCCCTGACGAGCATCACAAAAATCGACGCTCAAGT
CAGAGGTGGCGAAACCCGACAGGACTATAAAGATACCAGGCGTTTCCCCCTGGAAGCTCCCTCGTGCGCT
CTCCTGTTCCGACCCTGCCGCTTACCGGATACCTGTCCGCCTTTCTCCCTTCGGGAAGCGTGGCGCTTTC
TCATAGCTCACGCTGTAGGTATCTCAGTTCGGTGTAGGTCGTTCGCTCCAAGCTGGGCTGTGTGCACGAA
CCCCCCGTTCAGCCCGACCGCTGCGCCTTATCCGGTAACTATCGTCTTGAGTCCAACCCGGTAAGACACG
ACTTATCGCCACTGGCAGCAGCCACTGGTAACAGGATTAGCAGAGCGAGGTATGTAGGCGGTGCTACAGA
GTTCTTGAAGTGGTGGCCTAACTACGGCTACACTAGAAGAACAGTATTTGGTATCTGCGCTCTGCTGAAG
CCAGTTACCTTCGGAAAAAGAGTTGGTAGCTCTTGATCCGGCAAACAAACCACCGCTGGTAGCGGTGGTT
TTTTTGTTTGCAAGCAGCAGATTACGCGCAGAAAAAAAGGATCTCAAGAAGATCCTTTGATCTTTTCTAC
GGGGTCTGACGCTCAGTGGAACGAAAACTCACGTTAAGGGATTTTGGTCATGAGATTATCAAAAAGGATC
TTCACCTAGATCCTTTTAAATTAAAAATGAAGTTTTAAATCAATCTAAAGTATATATGAGTAAACTTGGT
CTGACAGTTACCAATGCTTAATCAGTGAGGCACCTATCTCAGCGATCTGTCTATTTCGTTCATCCATAGT
TGCCTGACTCCCCGTCGTGTAGATAACTACGATACGGGAGGGCTTACCATCTGGCCCCAGTGCTGCAATG
ATACCGCGAGACCCACGCTCACCGGCTCCAGATTTATCAGCAATAAACCAGCCAGCCGGAAGGGCCGAGC
GCAGAAGTGGTCCTGCAACTTTATCCGCCTCCATCCAGTCTATTAATTGTTGCCGGGAAGCTAGAGTAAG
TAGTTCGCCAGTTAATAGTTTGCGCAACGTTGTTGCCATTGCTACAGGCATCGTGGTGTCACGCTCGTCG
TTTGGTATGGCTTCATTCAGCTCCGGTTCCCAACGATCAAGGCGAGTTACATGATCCCCCATGTTGTGCA
AAAAAGCGGTTAGCTCCTTCGGTCCTCCGATCGTTGTCAGAAGTAAGTTGGCCGCAGTGTTATCACTCAT
GGTTATGGCAGCACTGCATAATTCTCTTACTGTCATGCCATCCGTAAGATGCTTTTCTGTGACTGGTGAG
TACTCAACCAAGTCATTCTGAGAATAGTGTATGCGGCGACCGAGTTGCTCTTGCCCGGCGTCAATACGGG
ATAATACCGCGCCACATAGCAGAACTTTAAAAGTGCTCATCATTGGAAAACGTTCTTCGGGGCGAAAACT
CTCAAGGATCTTACCGCTGTTGAGATCCAGTTCGATGTAACCCACTCGTGCACCCAACTGATCTTCAGCA
TCTTTTACTTTCACCAGCGTTTCTGGGTGAGCAAAAACAGGAAGGCAAAATGCCGCAAAAAAGGGAATAA
GGGCGACACGGAAATGTTGAATACTCATACTCTTCCTTTTTCAATATTATTGAAGCATTTATCAGGGTTA
TTGTCTCATGAGCGGATACATATTTGAATGTATTTAGAAAAATAAACAAATAGGGGTTCCGCGCACATTT
CCCCGAAAAGTGCCACCTGACGTC
